Addgene plasmid #19466: pcDNA5/FRT/TO DNAJA3
Depositing lab: Harm Kampinga. Depositing organization: University Medical Center Groningen. Publication: Computational analysis of the human HSPH/HSPA/DNAJ family and cloning of a human HSPH/HSPA/DNAJ expression library. Hageman J, Kampinga HH. Cell Stress Chaperones. 2009 Jan;14(1):1-21. doi: 10.1007/s12192-008-0060-2. Epub 2008 Aug 7. PubMed 18686016.
Backbone
  Vector backbone: pcDNA5/FRT/TO
  Backbone manufacturer: Invitrogen
  Backbone size w/o insert (bp): 5137
  Vector type: Mammalian Expression
  Selectable markers: Hygromycin
Growth in bacteria
  Bacterial resistance: Ampicillin, 100 μg/mL
  Growth temperature: 37°C
  Growth strain: DH5alpha
  Copy number: High Copy
Gene/Insert
  Gene/Insert name: DNAJA3 (alt name: Tid-1, Tid1l)
  Species: H. sapiens (human)
  Insert size (bp): 1442
  Entrez Gene: DNAJA3 (a.k.a. HCA57, TID1, Tid1-L, Tid1-S, hTID-1)
  Cloning method: Restriction Enzyme; 5′ cloning site BamHI (not destroyed); 3′ cloning site NotI (not destroyed)
  Sequencing primers: 5′ LNCX; 3′ BGH-rev
Terms and licenses: Academic/Nonprofit Terms; Industry Terms: Not Available to Industry
Depositor comments: Family: HSP40 Disclaimer: For cloning the various HSP genes, the Stratagene reference RNA for cDNA synthesis was used and genes were amplified from this mixture that originates from 10 different cell lines from different somatic origin and ultimately coming from 10 different individuals. This strategy was used to maximize the chance for the presence of individual HSP transcripts. Users must be aware that this mixture thus represents 20 complete haploid genomes, meaning that for each individual gene there might be polymorphisms that could potentially have functional consequences. The library was sequence verified only for the presence of the correct gene.
How to cite: pcDNA5/FRT/TO DNAJA3 was a gift from Harm Kampinga (Addgene plasmid # 19466 ; http://n2t.net/addgene:19466 ; RRID:Addgene_19466)
