[The description below was written by a language model from this plasmid's Addgene catalogue record and pLannotate feature annotations shown in this document.]
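Description:
pcDNA5/FRT/TO DNAJA3 is a mammalian expression plasmid built on the Invitrogen pcDNA5/FRT/TO backbone and carrying the human DNAJA3 cDNA (also called Tid-1/TID1), a member of the HSP40/DNAJ co-chaperone family that acts in the mitochondrial matrix and modulates apoptotic signalling. It is propagated in E. coli through a high-copy ColE1/pUC-type origin and selected with ampicillin via the bla gene. The roughly 1.4 kb coding sequence was inserted between BamHI and NotI sites, both retained. It sits downstream of the CMV immediate-early enhancer and promoter and upstream of the bovine growth hormone polyadenylation signal. The short "PLtetO-1" and "TRE3GV" fragments annotated just after the CMV promoter correspond to the tandem tet operator sites of this backbone. In cells expressing the Tet repressor these sites keep transcription off until tetracycline or doxycycline is added, while in cells lacking the repressor expression is constitutive. No epitope tag or reporter is annotated on the insert.

The second functional module is an FRT site placed directly in front of a hygromycin resistance gene, which has an SV40 poly(A) signal but no annotated promoter of its own. This arrangement is designed for FLP recombinase-mediated integration into a host cell line that already carries a genomic FRT site. Correct recombination supplies the upstream elements needed to express HygR, so hygromycin selection enriches for single-copy, isogenic integrants. The remaining small annotations (f1 ori, SV40 promoter, ble, lacI fragments) are backbone remnants.

The plasmid belongs to a cloned library of human HSPH/HSPA/DNAJ chaperone genes. The depositor notes that inserts were amplified from pooled reference RNA derived from ten cell lines, so polymorphisms may be present. Clones were sequence-verified only for the presence of the correct gene.
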