Features (pLannotate 1.2.2; 21 found; start..end, strand, type, name):
     28..80      -  misc_feature   bom (fragment): basis of mobility region from pBR322
    235..614     +  enhancer       CMV enhancer: human cytomegalovirus immediate early enhancer
    615..818     +  promoter       CMV promoter: human cytomegalovirus (CMV) immediate early promoter
    820..839     +  promoter       PLtetO-1 promoter (fragment): modified phage lambda PL promoter with tet operator sites (Lutz and Bujard, 1997)
    841..860     +  promoter       PLtetO-1 promoter (fragment): modified phage lambda PL promoter with tet operator sites (Lutz and Bujard, 1997)
    868..901     +  promoter       TRE3GV promoter (fragment): 3rd-generation Tet-responsive promoter that can be activated by binding of Tet-On® 3G, optimized for retroviral and lentiviral vectors
   1005..2444    +  CDS            DNAJA3: DNJA3_HUMAN - Also known as HCA57, TID1. Experimental evidence at protein level: Swiss-Prot protein existence level 1. Modulates apoptotic signal transduction or effector structures within the mitochondrial matrix. Affect cytochrome C release from the mitochondria and caspase 3 activation, but not caspase 8 activation. Isoform 1 increases apoptosis triggered by both TNF and the DNA-damaging agent mytomycin C; in sharp contrast, isoform 2 suppresses apoptosis. Can modulate IFN-gamma-mediated transcriptional activity. Isoform 2 may play a role in neuromuscular junction development as an effector
   2508..2732    +  polyA_signal   bGH poly(A) signal: bovine growth hormone polyadenylation signal
   2736..2757    +  promoter       SV40 promoter (fragment): SV40 enhancer and early promoter
   2778..3011    +  rep_origin     f1 ori (fragment) (sequence partly withheld): f1 bacteriophage origin of replication; arrow indicates direction of (+) strand synthesis
   3016..3063    +  protein_bind   FRT: FLP-mediated recombination occurs in the 8-bp core sequence TCTAGAAA (Turan and Bode, 2011). FLP recombinase from the Saccharomyces cerevisiae 2μ plasmid
   3071..4093    +  CDS            HygR: aminoglycoside phosphotransferase from E. coli; aph(4)-Ia; confers resistance to hygromycin
   4103..4228    +  CDS            ble (fragment): BLE_KLEPN - Experimental evidence at protein level: Swiss-Prot protein existence level 1. Binding protein with a strong affinity to the bleomycin family of antibiotics. Binds to CL990; an antimitotic-antibiotic compound. From Klebsiella pneumoniae.
   4223..4344    +  polyA_signal   SV40 poly(A) signal: SV40 polyadenylation signal
   4417..4433    -  protein_bind   lac operator: The lac repressor binds to the lac operator to inhibit transcription in E. coli. This inhibition can be relieved by adding lactose or isopropyl-β-D-thiogalactopyranoside (IPTG). lac repressor encoded by lacI
   4441..4471    -  promoter       lac promoter: promoter for the E. coli lac operon
   4486..4507    -  protein_bind   CAP binding site: CAP binding activates transcription in the presence of cAMP. E. coli catabolite activator protein
   4520..4612    -  CDS            lacI (fragment): lac repressor; lacI; The lac repressor binds to the lac operator to inhibit transcription in E. coli. This inhibition can be relieved by adding lactose or isopropyl-β-D-thiogalactopyranoside (IPTG).
   4795..5383    -  rep_origin     ori: high-copy-number ColE1/pMB1/pBR322/pUC origin of replication
   5554..6414    -  CDS            AmpR: β-lactamase; bla; confers resistance to ampicillin, carbenicillin, and related antibiotics
   6415..6519    -  promoter       AmpR promoter: bla
>Addgene plasmid #19466 | pcDNA5/FRT/TO DNAJA3 | depositor full sequence | sequence record 9102 | Author sequence
GACGGATCGGGAGATCTCCCGATCCCCTATGGTGCACTCTCAGTACAATCTGCTCTGATGCCGCATAGTT
AAGCCAGTATCTGCTCCCTGCTTGTGTGTTGGAGGTCGCTGAGTAGTGCGCGAGCAAAATTTAAGCTACA
ACAAGGCAAGGCTTGACCGACAATTGCATGAAGAATCTGCTTAGGGTTAGGCGTTTTGCGCTGCTTCGCG
ATGTACGGGCCAGATATACGCGTTGACATTGATTATTGACTAGTTATTAATAGTAATCAATTACGGGGTC
ATTAGTTCATAGCCCATATATGGAGTTCCGCGTTACATAACTTACGGTAAATGGCCCGCCTGGCTGACCG
CCCAACGACCCCCGCCCATTGACGTCAATAATGACGTATGTTCCCATAGTAACGCCAATAGGGACTTTCC
ATTGACGTCAATGGGTGGAGTATTTACGGTAAACTGCCCACTTGGCAGTACATCAAGTGTATCATATGCC
AAGTACGCCCCCTATTGACGTCAATGACGGTAAATGGCCCGCCTGGCATTATGCCCAGTACATGACCTTA
TGGGACTTTCCTACTTGGCAGTACATCTACGTATTAGTCATCGCTATTACCATGGTGATGCGGTTTTGGC
AGTACATCAATGGGCGTGGATAGCGGTTTGACTCACGGGGATTTCCAAGTCTCCACCCCATTGACGTCAA
TGGGAGTTTGTTTTGGCACCAAAATCAACGGGACTTTCCAAAATGTCGTAACAACTCCGCCCCATTGACG
CAAATGGGCGGTAGGCGTGTACGGTGGGAGGTCTATATAAGCAGAGCTCTCCCTATCAGTGATAGAGATC
TCCCTATCAGTGATAGAGATCGTCGACGAGCTCGTTTAGTGAACCGTCAGATCGCCTGGAGACGCCATCC
ACGCTGTTTTGACCTCCATAGAAGACACCGGGACCGATCCAGCCTCCGGACTCTAGCGTTTAAACTTAAG
CTTGGTACCGAGCTCGGATCCACCATGGCTGCGCGGTGCTCCACACGCTGGTTGCTGGTGGTTGTGGGGA
CCCCGCGGCTGCCGGCTATATCGGGTAGAGGGGCCCGGCCGCCCAGGGAGGGCGTGGTGGGGGCATGGCT
GAGCCGCAAGCTGAGCGTCCCCGCCTTTGCGTCTTCCCTGACCTCTTGCGGCCCCCGAGCGCTGCTGACA
TTGAGACCTGGTGTCAGCCTCACAGGAACAAAACATTACCCTTTCATTTGTACTGCCTCCTTCCACACGA
GTGCCCCTTTGGCCAAAGAAGATTATTATCAGATATTAGGAGTGCCTCGAAATGCCAGCCAGAAAGAGAT
CAAGAAAGCCTATTATCAGCTTGCCAAGAAGTATCACCCTGACACAAATAAGGATGATCCCAAAGCCAAG
GAGAAGTTCTCCCAGCTGGCAGAAGCCTATGAGGTTTTGAGTGATGAGGTGAAGAGGAAGCAGTACGATG
CCTACGGCTCTGCAGGCTTCGATCCTGGGGCCAGCGGCTCCCAGCATAGCTACTGGAAGGGAGGCCCCAC
TGTGGACCCCGAGGAGCTGTTCAGGAAGATCTTTGGCGAGTTCTCATCCTCTTCATTTGGAGATTTCCAG
ACCGTGTTTGATCAGCCTCAGGAATACTTCATGGAGTTGACATTCAATCAAGCTGCAAAGGGGGTCAACA
AGGAGTTCACCGTGAACATCATGGACACGTGTGAGCGCTGCAACGGCAAGGGGAACGAGCCCGGCACCAA
GGTGCAGCATTGCCACTACTGTGGCGGCTCCGGCATGGAAACCATCAACACAGGCCCTTTTGTGATGCGT
TCCACGTGTAGGAGATGTGGTGGCCGCGGCTCCATCATCATATCGCCCTGTGTGGTCTGCAGGGGAGCAG
GACAAGCCAAGCAGAAAAAGCGAGTGATGATCCCTGTGCCTGCAGGAGTCGAGGATGGCCAGACCGTGAG
GATGCCTGTGGGAAAAAGGGAAATTTTCATTACGTTCAGGGTGCAGAAAAGCCCTGTGTTCCGGAGGGAC
GGCGCAGACATCCACTCCGACCTCTTTATTTCTATAGCTCAGGCTCTTCTTGGGGGAACAGCCAGAGCCC
AGGGCCTGTACGAGACGATCAACGTGACGATCCCCCCTGGGACTCAGACAGACCAGAAGATTCGGATGGG
TGGGAAAGGCATCCCCCGGATTAACAGCTACGGCTACGGAGACCACTACATCCACATCAAGATACGAGTT
CCAAAGAGGCTAACGAGCCGGCAGCAGAGCCTGATCCTGAGCTACGCCGAGGACGAGACAGATGTGGAGG
GGACGGTGAACGGCGTCACCCTCACCAGCTCTGGTGGCAGCACCATGGATAGCTCCGCAGGAAGCAAGGC
TAGGCGTGAGGCTGGGGAGGACGAGGAGGGATTCCTTTCCAAACTTAAGAAAATGTTTACCTCATGATAT
CCCAGCCGCGGCCGCTCGAGTCTAGAGGGCCCGTTTAAACCCGCTGATCAGCCTCGACTGTGCCTTCTAG
TTGCCAGCCATCTGTTGTTTGCCCCTCCCCCGTGCCTTCCTTGACCCTGGAAGGTGCCACTCCCACTGTC
CTTTCCTAATAAAATGAGGAAATTGCATCGCATTGTCTGAGTAGGTGTCATTCTATTCTGGGGGGTGGGG
TGGGGCAGGACAGCAAGGGGGAGGATTGGGAAGACAATAGCAGGCATGCTGGGGATGCGGTGGGCTCTAT
GGCTTCTGAGGCGGAAAGAACCAGCTGGGGCTCTAGGGGGTATCCCC
[124 nt withheld, positions 2778-2901]
C
[91 nt withheld, positions 2903-2993]
AGGGTGATGGTTCACGTACCTAGAAGTTCCTATTCCGAAGTTCCTATTCTCTAGAAAGTATAGGAACTTC
CTTGGCCAAAAAGCCTGAACTCACCGCGACGTCTGTCGAGAAGTTTCTGATCGAAAAGTTCGACAGCGTC
TCCGACCTGATGCAGCTCTCGGAGGGCGAAGAATCTCGTGCTTTCAGCTTCGATGTAGGAGGGCGTGGAT
ATGTCCTGCGGGTAAATAGCTGCGCCGATGGTTTCTACAAAGATCGTTATGTTTATCGGCACTTTGCATC
GGCCGCGCTCCCGATTCCGGAAGTGCTTGACATTGGGGAATTCAGCGAGAGCCTGACCTATTGCATCTCC
CGCCGTGCACAGGGTGTCACGTTGCAAGACCTGCCTGAAACCGAACTGCCCGCTGTTCTGCAGCCGGTCG
CGGAGGCCATGGATGCGATCGCTGCGGCCGATCTTAGCCAGACGAGCGGGTTCGGCCCATTCGGACCGCA
AGGAATCGGTCAATACACTACATGGCGTGATTTCATATGCGCGATTGCTGATCCCCATGTGTATCACTGG
CAAACTGTGATGGACGACACCGTCAGTGCGTCCGTCGCGCAGGCTCTCGATGAGCTGATGCTTTGGGCCG
AGGACTGCCCCGAAGTCCGGCACCTCGTGCACGCGGATTTCGGCTCCAACAATGTCCTGACGGACAATGG
CCGCATAACAGCGGTCATTGACTGGAGCGAGGCGATGTTCGGGGATTCCCAATACGAGGTCGCCAACATC
TTCTTCTGGAGGCCGTGGTTGGCTTGTATGGAGCAGCAGACGCGCTACTTCGAGCGGAGGCATCCGGAGC
TTGCAGGATCGCCGCGGCTCCGGGCGTATATGCTCCGCATTGGTCTTGACCAACTCTATCAGAGCTTGGT
TGACGGCAATTTCGATGATGCAGCTTGGGCGCAGGGTCGATGCGACGCAATCGTCCGATCCGGAGCCGGG
ACTGTCGGGCGTACACAAATCGCCCGCAGAAGCGCGGCCGTCTGGACCGATGGCTGTGTAGAAGTACTCG
CCGATAGTGGAAACCGACGCCCCAGCACTCGTCCGAGGGCAAAGGAATAGCACGTACTACGAGATTTCGA
TTCCACCGCCGCCTTCTATGAAAGGTTGGGCTTCGGAATCGTTTTCCGGGACGCCGGCTGGATGATCCTC
CAGCGCGGGGATCTCATGCTGGAGTTCTTCGCCCACCCCAACTTGTTTATTGCAGCTTATAATGGTTACA
AATAAAGCAATAGCATCACAAATTTCACAAATAAAGCATTTTTTTCACTGCATTCTAGTTGTGGTTTGTC
CAAACTCATCAATGTATCTTATCATGTCTGTATACCGTCGACCTCTAGCTAGAGCTTGGCGTAATCATGG
TCATAGCTGTTTCCTGTGTGAAATTGTTATCCGCTCACAATTCCACACAACATACGAGCCGGAAGCATAA
AGTGTAAAGCCTGGGGTGCCTAATGAGTGAGCTAACTCACATTAATTGCGTTGCGCTCACTGCCCGCTTT
CCAGTCGGGAAACCTGTCGTGCCAGCTGCATTAATGAATCGGCCAACGCGCGGGGAGAGGCGGTTTGCGT
ATTGGGCGCTCTTCCGCTTCCTCGCTCACTGACTCGCTGCGCTCGGTCGTTCGGCTGCGGCGAGCGGTAT
CAGCTCACTCAAAGGCGGTAATACGGTTATCCACAGAATCAGGGGATAACGCAGGAAAGAACATGTGAGC
AAAAGGCCAGCAAAAGGCCAGGAACCGTAAAAAGGCCGCGTTGCTGGCGTTTTTCCATAGGCTCCGCCCC
CCTGACGAGCATCACAAAAATCGACGCTCAAGTCAGAGGTGGCGAAACCCGACAGGACTATAAAGATACC
AGGCGTTTCCCCCTGGAAGCTCCCTCGTGCGCTCTCCTGTTCCGACCCTGCCGCTTACCGGATACCTGTC
CGCCTTTCTCCCTTCGGGAAGCGTGGCGCTTTCTCATAGCTCACGCTGTAGGTATCTCAGTTCGGTGTAG
GTCGTTCGCTCCAAGCTGGGCTGTGTGCACGAACCCCCCGTTCAGCCCGACCGCTGCGCCTTATCCGGTA
ACTATCGTCTTGAGTCCAACCCGGTAAGACACGACTTATCGCCACTGGCAGCAGCCACTGGTAACAGGAT
TAGCAGAGCGAGGTATGTAGGCGGTGCTACAGAGTTCTTGAAGTGGTGGCCTAACTACGGCTACACTAGA
AGAACAGTATTTGGTATCTGCGCTCTGCTGAAGCCAGTTACCTTCGGAAAAAGAGTTGGTAGCTCTTGAT
CCGGCAAACAAACCACCGCTGGTAGCGGTGGTTTTTTTGTTTGCAAGCAGCAGATTACGCGCAGAAAAAA
AGGATCTCAAGAAGATCCTTTGATCTTTTCTACGGGGTCTGACGCTCAGTGGAACGAAAACTCACGTTAA
GGGATTTTGGTCATGAGATTATCAAAAAGGATCTTCACCTAGATCCTTTTAAATTAAAAATGAAGTTTTA
AATCAATCTAAAGTATATATGAGTAAACTTGGTCTGACAGTTACCAATGCTTAATCAGTGAGGCACCTAT
CTCAGCGATCTGTCTATTTCGTTCATCCATAGTTGCCTGACTCCCCGTCGTGTAGATAACTACGATACGG
GAGGGCTTACCATCTGGCCCCAGTGCTGCAATGATACCGCGAGACCCACGCTCACCGGCTCCAGATTTAT
CAGCAATAAACCAGCCAGCCGGAAGGGCCGAGCGCAGAAGTGGTCCTGCAACTTTATCCGCCTCCATCCA
GTCTATTAATTGTTGCCGGGAAGCTAGAGTAAGTAGTTCGCCAGTTAATAGTTTGCGCAACGTTGTTGCC
ATTGCTACAGGCATCGTGGTGTCACGCTCGTCGTTTGGTATGGCTTCATTCAGCTCCGGTTCCCAACGAT
CAAGGCGAGTTACATGATCCCCCATGTTGTGCAAAAAAGCGGTTAGCTCCTTCGGTCCTCCGATCGTTGT
CAGAAGTAAGTTGGCCGCAGTGTTATCACTCATGGTTATGGCAGCACTGCATAATTCTCTTACTGTCATG
CCATCCGTAAGATGCTTTTCTGTGACTGGTGAGTACTCAACCAAGTCATTCTGAGAATAGTGTATGCGGC
GACCGAGTTGCTCTTGCCCGGCGTCAATACGGGATAATACCGCGCCACATAGCAGAACTTTAAAAGTGCT
CATCATTGGAAAACGTTCTTCGGGGCGAAAACTCTCAAGGATCTTACCGCTGTTGAGATCCAGTTCGATG
TAACCCACTCGTGCACCCAACTGATCTTCAGCATCTTTTACTTTCACCAGCGTTTCTGGGTGAGCAAAAA
CAGGAAGGCAAAATGCCGCAAAAAAGGGAATAAGGGCGACACGGAAATGTTGAATACTCATACTCTTCCT
TTTTCAATATTATTGAAGCATTTATCAGGGTTATTGTCTCATGAGCGGATACATATTTGAATGTATTTAG
AAAAATAAACAAATAGGGGTTCCGCGCACATTTCCCCGAAAAGTGCCACCTGACGTC
