>Addgene plasmid #19466 | pcDNA5/FRT/TO DNAJA3 | addgene partial sequence | sequence record 25243 | 19466 with LNCX
CTGTTTTGACCTCCATAGAAGACACCGGGACCGATCCAGCCTCCGGACTCTAGCGTTTAAACTTAAGCTT
GGTACCGAGCTCGGATCCACCATGGCTGCGCGGTGCTCCACACGCTGGTTGCTGGTGGTTGTGGGGACCC
CGCGGCTGCCGGCTATATCGGGTAGAGGGGCCCGGCCGCCCAGGGAGGGCGTGGTGGGGGCATGGCTGAG
CCGCAAGCTGAGCGTCCCCGCCTTTGCGTCTTCCCTGACCTCTTGCGGCCCCCGAGCGCTGCTGACATTG
AGACCTGGTGTCAGCCTTACAGGAACAAAACATAACCCTTTCATTTGTACTGCCTCCTTCCACACGAGTG
CCCCTTTGGCCAAAGAAGATTATTATCAGATATTAGGAGTGCCTCGAAATGCCAGCCAGAAAGAGATCAA
GAAAGCCTATTATCAGCTTGCCAAGAAGTATCACCCTGACACAAATAAGGATGATCCCAAAGCCAAGGAG
AAGTTCTCCCAGCTGGCAGAAGCCTATGAGGTTTTGAGTGATGAGGTGAAGAGGAAGCAGTACGATGCCT
ACGGCTCTGCAGGCTTCGATCCTGGGGCNNNNNNNNNNCNNNNNNNNNNNNGGNANGGNNNNNNCNNNNN
GTGGACCCCGAGGAGCTGTTCAGGAAGATCTTTGGCGAGCTCTCATCCTCTTCATTTGGAGATTTCCAGA
NCGTGTTTGATCAGCCTCANGAATACTTCATGGAGTTGACATTCATCANCNNTGCAAGGG
